Addgene plasmid #248627: pcDNA3.1-hINSR-Venus2
Purpose: Expression of the human INSR tagged with Venus2 for BiFC
Depositing lab: Pavel Krejčí. Depositing organization: Masaryk University.
Backbone
  Vector backbone: pcDNA3.1-V5/His
  Backbone manufacturer: Invitrogen
  Vector type: Mammalian Expression
Growth in bacteria
  Bacterial resistance: Ampicillin, 100 μg/mL
  Growth temperature: 37°C
  Growth strain: DH5alpha
  Copy number: High Copy
Gene/Insert
  Gene/Insert name: INSR, full length
  Species: H. sapiens (human)
  Entrez Gene: INSR (a.k.a. CD220, HHF5)
  Promoter: CMV
  Tag / fusion protein: Venus2 (C terminal on insert)
  Cloning method: Restriction Enzyme; 5′ cloning site Unspecified (unknown if destroyed)
Terms and licenses: Academic/Nonprofit Terms; Industry Terms: Not Available to Industry
Depositor comments: The depositor confirms that discrepancies between the depositor's sequence and Addgene's sequences have no functional consequences.
How to cite: pcDNA3.1-hINSR-Venus2 was a gift from Pavel Krejčí (Addgene plasmid # 248627 ; http://n2t.net/addgene:248627 ; RRID:Addgene_248627)
