[The description below was written by a language model from this plasmid's Addgene catalogue record and pLannotate feature annotations shown in this document.]
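Description:
pcDNA3.1-hINSR-Venus2 is a mammalian expression plasmid of about 9.9 kb built on the Invitrogen pcDNA3.1-V5/His backbone. It is designed to produce the full-length human insulin receptor (INSR) fused at its C-terminus to a fragment of the yellow fluorescent protein Venus. It is propagated in E. coli through a high-copy ColE1/pUC-type origin and selected with ampicillin via the β-lactamase gene. An f1 phage origin is also present. For mammalian cells, the backbone carries an SV40 early promoter driving the neomycin phosphotransferase gene with an SV40 polyadenylation signal, a cassette that normally permits G418 selection of stable transfectants. The short hits annotated as HIV-1 LTR, ble, lacI and a second SV40 promoter piece are small fragments and are most likely backbone remnants or annotation matches, not functional parts.

The expression cassette consists of the CMV immediate-early enhancer and promoter, followed by a T7 promoter. Next comes the INSR open reading frame, then a short intervening stretch of about 100 nt that is not annotated, presumably a linker. Downstream of that is the "Venus2" tag, which the feature table identifies as VC155, the C-terminal fragment of mVenus. The cassette ends with the bovine growth hormone polyadenylation signal. No V5 or His epitope is annotated, so the record does not show whether the backbone tags were retained.

VC155 is not fluorescent on its own. In bimolecular fluorescence complementation (BiFC), it reconstitutes a fluorescent Venus only when brought close to a partner protein carrying the complementary N-terminal Venus fragment. The construct is therefore intended for co-expression with such a partner to visualise interactions of the insulin receptor in living cells. The depositor notes that differences between their sequence and the repository's sequencing result have no functional consequences.
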