Features (pLannotate 1.2.2; 21 found; start..end, strand, type, name):
     28..80      -  misc_feature   bom (fragment): basis of mobility region from pBR322
    235..614     +  enhancer       CMV enhancer: human cytomegalovirus immediate early enhancer
    615..818     +  promoter       CMV promoter: human cytomegalovirus (CMV) immediate early promoter
    814..847     +  LTR            5' LTR (truncated) (fragment): truncated 5' long terminal repeat (LTR) from HIV-1
    863..881     +  promoter       T7 promoter: promoter for bacteriophage T7 RNA polymerase
    937..5082    +  CDS            INSR: INSR_HUMAN - Experimental evidence at protein level: Swiss-Prot protein existence level 1. Receptor tyrosine kinase which mediates the pleiotropic actions of insulin. Binding of insulin leads to phosphorylation of several intracellular substrates, including, insulin receptor substrates (IRS1, 2, 3, 4), SHC, GAB1, CBL and other signaling intermediates. Each of these phosphorylated proteins serve as docking proteins for other signaling proteins that contain Src-homology-2 domains (SH2 domain) that specifically recognize different phosphotyrosine residues, including the p85 regulatory subunit of
   5179..5421    +  CDS            VC155: C-terminal fragment of mVenus for use in bimolecular fluorescence complementation (BiFC) (Kodama and Hu, 2010)
   5462..5686    +  polyA_signal   bGH poly(A) signal: bovine growth hormone polyadenylation signal
   5690..5711    +  promoter       SV40 promoter (fragment): SV40 enhancer and early promoter
   5732..6160    +  rep_origin     f1 ori (sequence partly withheld): f1 bacteriophage origin of replication; arrow indicates direction of (+) strand synthesis
   6174..6503    +  promoter       SV40 promoter: SV40 enhancer and early promoter
   6570..7361    +  CDS            neo: KKA2_KLEPN - Also known as kan, nptII. Experimental evidence at protein level: Swiss-Prot protein existence level 1. Resistance to kanamycin, neomycin, paromomycin, ribostamycin, butirosin and gentamicin B. From Klebsiella pneumoniae.
   7385..7543    +  CDS            ble (fragment): BLE_KLEPN - Experimental evidence at protein level: Swiss-Prot protein existence level 1. Binding protein with a strong affinity to the bleomycin family of antibiotics. Binds to CL990; an antimitotic-antibiotic compound. From Klebsiella pneumoniae.
   7538..7659    +  polyA_signal   SV40 poly(A) signal: SV40 polyadenylation signal
   7732..7748    -  protein_bind   lac operator: The lac repressor binds to the lac operator to inhibit transcription in E. coli. This inhibition can be relieved by adding lactose or isopropyl-β-D-thiogalactopyranoside (IPTG). lac repressor encoded by lacI
   7756..7786    -  promoter       lac promoter: promoter for the E. coli lac operon
   7801..7822    -  protein_bind   CAP binding site: CAP binding activates transcription in the presence of cAMP. E. coli catabolite activator protein
   7835..7927    -  CDS            lacI (fragment): lac repressor; lacI; The lac repressor binds to the lac operator to inhibit transcription in E. coli. This inhibition can be relieved by adding lactose or isopropyl-β-D-thiogalactopyranoside (IPTG).
   8110..8698    -  rep_origin     ori: high-copy-number ColE1/pMB1/pBR322/pUC origin of replication
   8869..9729    -  CDS            AmpR: β-lactamase; bla; confers resistance to ampicillin, carbenicillin, and related antibiotics
   9730..9834    -  promoter       AmpR promoter: bla
>Addgene plasmid #248627 | pcDNA3.1-hINSR-Venus2 | addgene full sequence | sequence record 496189 | Addgene NGS Result
GACGGATCGGGAGATCTCCCGATCCCCTATGGTGCACTCTCAGTACAATCTGCTCTGATGCCGCATAGTT
AAGCCAGTATCTGCTCCCTGCTTGTGTGTTGGAGGTCGCTGAGTAGTGTGCGAGCAAAATTTAAGCTACA
ACAAGGCAAGGCTTGACCGACAATTGCATGAAGAATCTGCTTAGGGTTAGGCGTTTTGCGCTGCTTCGCG
ATGTACGGGCCAGATATACGCGTTGACATTGATTATTGACTAGTTATTAATAGTAATCAATTACGGGGTC
ATTAGTTCATAGCCCATATATGGAGTTCCGCGTTACATAACTTACGGTAAATGGCCCGCCTGGCTGACCG
CCCAACGACCCCCGCCCATTGACGTCAATAATGACGTATGTTCCCATAGTAACGCCAATAGGGACTTTCC
ATTGACGTCAATGGGTGGAGTATTTACGGTAAACTGCCCACTTGGCAGTACATCAAGTGTATCATATGCC
AAGTACGCCCCCTATTGACGTCAATGACGGTAAATGGCCCGCCTGGCATTATGCCCAGTACATGACCTTA
TGGGACTTTCCTACTTGGCAGTACATCTACGTATTAGTCATCGCTATTACCATGGTGATGCGGTTTTGGC
AGTACATCAATGGGCGTGGATAGCGGTTTGACTCACGGGGATTTCCAAGTCTCCACCCCATTGACGTCAA
TGGGAGTTTGTTTTGGCACCAAAATCAACGGGACTTTCCAAAATGTCGTAACAACTCCGCCCCATTGACG
CAAATGGGCGGTAGGCGTGTACGGTGGGAGGTCTATATAAGCAGAGCTCTCTGGCTAACTAGAGAACCCA
CTGCTTACTGGCTTATCGAAATTAATACGACTCACTATAGGGAGACCCAAGCTGGCTAGCAAGCTGGTAC
CGAGCTCGGATCCAGTACCCTTCACCATGGGCACCGGGGGCCGGCGGGGGGCGGCGGCCGCGCCGCTGCT
GGTGGCGGTGGCCGCGCTGCTACTGGGCGCCGCGGGCCACCTGTACCCCGGAGAGGTGTGTCCCGGCATG
GATATCCGGAACAACCTCACTAGGTTGCATGAGCTGGAGAATTGCTCTGTCATCGAAGGACACTTGCAGA
TACTCTTGATGTTCAAAACGAGGCCCGAAGATTTCCGAGACCTCAGTTTCCCCAAACTCATCATGATCAC
TGATTACTTGCTGCTCTTCCGGGTCTATGGGCTCGAGAGCCTGAAGGACCTGTTCCCCAACCTCACGGTC
ATCCGGGGATCACGACTGTTCTTTAACTACGCGCTGGTCATCTTCGAGATGGTTCACCTCAAGGAACTCG
GCCTCTACAACCTGATGAACATCACCCGGGGTTCTGTCCGCATCGAGAAGAACAATGAGCTCTGTTACTT
GGCCACTATCGACTGGTCCCGTATCCTGGATTCCGTGGAGGATAATTACATCGTGTTGAACAAAGATGAC
AACGAGGAGTGTGGAGACATCTGTCCGGGTACCGCGAAGGGCAAGACCAACTGCCCCGCCACCGTCATCA
ACGGGCAGTTTGTCGAACGATGTTGGACTCATAGTCACTGCCAGAAAGTTTGCCCGACCATCTGTAAGTC
ACACGGCTGCACCGCCGAAGGCCTCTGTTGCCACAGCGAGTGCCTGGGCAACTGTTCTCAGCCCGACGAC
CCCACCAAGTGCGTGGCCTGCCGCAACTTCTACCTGGACGGCAGGTGTGTGGAGACCTGCCCGCCCCCGT
ACTACCACTTCCAGGACTGGCGCTGTGTGAACTTCAGCTTCTGCCAGGACCTGCACCACAAATGCAAGAA
CTCGCGGAGGCAGGGCTGCCACCAGTACGTCATTCACAACAACAAGTGCATCCCTGAGTGTCCCTCCGGG
TACACGATGAATTCCAGCAACTTGCTGTGCACCCCATGCCTGGGTCCCTGTCCCAAGGTGTGCCACCTCC
TAGAAGGCGAGAAGACCATCGACTCGGTGACGTCTGCCCAGGAGCTCCGAGGATGCACCGTCATCAACGG
GAGTCTGATCATCAACATTCGAGGAGGCAACAATCTGGCAGCTGAGCTAGAAGCCAACCTCGGCCTCATT
GAAGAAATTTCAGGGTATCTAAAAATCCGCCGATCCTACGCTCTGGTGTCACTTTCCTTCTTCCGGAAGT
TACGTCTGATTCGAGGAGAGACCTTGGAAATTGGGAACTACTCCTTCTATGCCTTGGACAACCAGAACCT
AAGGCAGCTCTGGGACTGGAGCAAACACAACCTCACCATCACTCAGGGGAAACTCTTCTTCCACTATAAC
CCCAAACTCTGCTTGTCAGAAATCCACAAGATGGAAGAAGTTTCAGGAACCAAGGGGCGCCAGGAGAGAA
ACGACATTGCCCTGAAGACCAATGGGGACCAGGCATCCTGTGAAAATGAGTTACTTAAATTTTCTTACAT
TCGGACATCTTTTGACAAGATCTTGCTGAGATGGGAGCCGTACTGGCCCCCCGACTTCCGAGACCTCTTG
GGGTTCATGCTGTTCTACAAAGAGGCCCCTTATCAGAATGTGACGGAGTTCGACGGGCAGGATGCGTGTG
GTTCCAACAGTTGGACGGTGGTAGACATTGACCCACCCCTGAGGTCCAACGACCCCAAATCACAGAACCA
CCCAGGGTGGCTGATGCGGGGTCTCAAGCCCTGGACCCAGTATGCCATCTTTGTGAAGACCCTGGTCACC
TTTTCGGATGAACGCCGGACCTATGGGGCCAAGAGTGACATCATTTATGTCCAGACAGATGCCACCAACC
CCTCTGTGCCCCTGGATCCAATCTCAGTGTCTAACTCATCATCCCAGATTATTCTGAAGTGGAAACCACC
CTCCGACCCCAATGGCAACATCACCCACTACCTGGTTTTCTGGGAGAGGCAGGCGGAAGACAGTGAGCTG
TTCGAGCTGGATTATTGCCTCAAAGGGCTGAAGCTGCCCTCGAGGACCTGGTCTCCACCATTCGAGTCTG
AAGATTCTCAGAAGCACAACCAGAGTGAGTATGAGGATTCGGCCGGCGAATGCTGCTCCTGTCCAAAGAC
AGACTCTCAGATCCTGAAGGAGCTGGAGGAGTCCTCGTTTAGGAAGACGTTTGAGGATTACCTGCACAAC
GTGGTTTTCGTCCCCAGAAAAACCTCTTCAGGCACTGGTGCCGAGGACCCTAGGCCATCTCGGAAACGCA
GGTCCCTTGGCGATGTTGGGAATGTGACGGTGGCCGTGCCCACGGTGGCAGCTTTCCCCAACACTTCCTC
GACCAGCGTGCCCACGAGTCCGGAGGAGCACAGGCCTTTTGAGAAGGTGGTGAACAAGGAGTCGCTGGTC
ATCTCCGGCTTGCGACACTTCACGGGCTATCGCATCGAGCTGCAGGCTTGCAACCAGGACACCCCTGAGG
AACGGTGCAGTGTGGCAGCCTACGTCAGTGCGAGGACCATGCCTGAAGCCAAGGCTGATGACATTGTTGG
CCCTGTGACGCATGAAATCTTTGAGAACAACGTCGTCCACTTGATGTGGCAGGAGCCGAAGGAGCCCAAT
GGTCTGATCGTGCTGTATGAAGTGAGTTATCGGCGATATGGTGATGAGGAGCTGCATCTCTGCGTCTCCC
GCAAGCACTTCGCTCTGGAACGGGGCTGCAGGCTGCGTGGGCTGTCACCGGGGAACTACAGCGTGCGAAT
CCGGGCCACCTCCCTTGCGGGCAACGGCTCTTGGACGGAACCCACCTATTTCTACGTGACAGACTATTTA
GACGTCCCGTCAAATATTGCAAAAATTATCATCGGCCCCCTCATCTTTGTCTTTCTCTTCAGTGTTGTGA
TTGGAAGTATTTATCTATTCCTGAGAAAGAGGCAGCCAGATGGGCCGCTGGGACCGCTTTACGCTTCTTC
AAACCCTGAGTATCTCAGTGCCAGTGATGTGTTTCCATGCTCTGTGTACGTGCCGGACGAGTGGGAGGTG
TCTCGAGAGAAGATCACCCTCCTTCGAGAGCTGGGGCAGGGCTCCTTCGGCATGGTGTATGAGGGCAATG
CCAGGGACATCATCAAGGGTGAGGCAGAGACCCGCGTGGCGGTGAAGACGGTCAACGAGTCAGCCAGTCT
CCGAGAGCGGATTGAGTTCCTCAATGAGGCCTCGGTCATGAAGGGCTTCACCTGCCATCACGTGGTGCGC
CTCCTGGGAGTGGTGTCCAAGGGCCAGCCCACGCTGGTGGTGATGGAGCTGATGGCTCACGGAGACCTGA
AGAGCTACCTCCGTTCTCTGCGGCCAGAGGCTGAGAATAATCCTGGCCGCCCTCCCCCTACCCTTCAAGA
GATGATTCAGATGGCGGCAGAGATTGCTGACGGGATGGCCTACCTGAACGCCAAGAAGTTTGTGCATCGG
GACCTGGCAGCGAGAAACTGCATGGTCGCCCATGATTTTACTGTCAAAATTGGAGACTTTGGAATGACCA
GAGACATCTATGAAACGGATTACTACCGGAAAGGGGGCAAGGGTCTGCTCCCTGTACGGTGGATGGCACC
GGAGTCCCTGAAGGATGGGGTCTTCACCACTTCTTCTGACATGTGGTCCTTTGGCGTGGTCCTTTGGGAA
ATCACCAGCTTGGCAGAACAGCCTTACCAAGGCCTGTCTAATGAACAGGTGTTGAAATTTGTCATGGATG
GAGGGTATCTGGATCAACCCGACAACTGTCCAGAGAGAGTCACTGACCTCATGCGCATGTGCTGGCAATT
CAACCCCAAGATGAGGCCAACCTTCCTGGAGATTGTCAACCTGCTCAAGGACGACCTGCACCCCAGCTTT
CCAGAGGTGTCGTTCTTCCACAGCGAGGAGAACAAGGCTCCCGAGAGTGAGGAGCTGGAGATGGAGTTTG
AGGACATGGAGAATGTGCCCCTGGACCGTTCCTCGCACTGTCAGAGGGAGGAGGCGGGGGGCCGGGATGG
AGGGTCCTCGCTGGGTTTCAAGCGGAGCTACGAGGAACACATCCCTTACACACACATGAACGGAGGCAAG
AAAAACGGGCGGATTCTGACCTTGCCTCGGTCCAATCCTTCCGAATTCGGAGGAAGTGGCGGAAGTGGCG
GAAGTGGCGGAAGTGGAGGAAGTGCACCGGTTGGTGGCGGTGGCTCTGGAGGTGGTGGGTCCTCCGGAAA
GAACGGCATCAAGGCCAACTTCAAGATCCGCCACAACATCGAGGACGGCGGCGTGCAGCTCGCCGACCAC
TACCAGCAGAACACCCCCATCGGCGACGGCCCCGTGCTGCTGCCCGACAACCACTACCTGAGCTACCAGT
CCGCCCTGAGCAAAGACCCCAACGAGAAGCGCGATCACATGGTCCTGCTGGAGTTCGTGACCGCCGCCGG
GATCACTCTCGGCATGGACGAGCTGTACAAGTAATCTAGAGGGCCCGTTTAAACCCGCTGATCAGCCTCG
ACTGTGCCTTCTAGTTGCCAGCCATCTGTTGTTTGCCCCTCCCCCGTGCCTTCCTTGACCCTGGAAGGTG
CCACTCCCACTGTCCTTTCCTAATAAAATGAGGAAATTGCATCGCATTGTCTGAGTAGGTGTCATTCTAT
TCTGGGGGGTGGGGTGGGGCAGGACAGCAAGGGGGAGGATTGGGAAGACAATAGCAGGCATGCTGGGGAT
GCGGTGGGCTCTATGGCTTCTGAGGCGGAAAGAACCAGCTGGGGCTCTAGGGGGTATCCCC
[124 nt withheld, positions 5732-5855]
C
[91 nt withheld, positions 5857-5947]
A
[49 nt withheld, positions 5949-5997]
CCTTTGACGTTGGAGTCCACGTTCTTT
[37 nt withheld, positions 6025-6061]
ACCCTATCTCGGTCTATTCTTTTGATTTATAAGGGATTTTGCCGATTTCGGCCTATTGGTTAAAAAATGA
GCTGATTTAACAAAAATTTAACGCGAATTAATTCTGTGGAATGTGTGTCAGTTAGGGTGTGGAAAGTCCC
CAGGCTCCCCAGCAGGCAGAAGTATGCAAAGCATGCATCTCAATTAGTCAGCAACCAGGTGTGGAAAGTC
CCCAGGCTCCCCAGCAGGCAGAAGTATGCAAAGCATGCATCTCAATTAGTCAGCAACCATAGTCCCGCCC
CTAACTCCGCCCATCCCGCCCCTAACTCCGCCCAGTTCCGCCCATTCTCCGCCCCATGGCTGACTAATTT
TTTTTATTTATGCAGAGGCCGAGGCCGCCTCTGCCTCTGAGCTATTCCAGAAGTAGTGAGGAGGCTTTTT
TGGAGGCCTAGGCTTTTGCAAAAAGCTCCCGGGAGCTTGTATATCCATTTTCGGATCTGATCAAGAGACA
GGATGAGGATCGTTTCGCATGATTGAACAAGATGGATTGCACGCAGGTTCTCCGGCCGCTTGGGTGGAGA
GGCTATTCGGCTATGACTGGGCACAACAGACAATCGGCTGCTCTGATGCCGCCGTGTTCCGGCTGTCAGC
GCAGGGGCGCCCGGTTCTTTTTGTCAAGACCGACCTGTCCGGTGCCCTGAATGAACTGCAGGACGAGGCA
GCGCGGCTATCGTGGCTGGCCACGACGGGCGTTCCTTGCGCAGCTGTGCTCGACGTTGTCACTGAAGCGG
GAAGGGACTGGCTGCTATTGGGCGAAGTGCCGGGGCAGGATCTCCTGTCATCTCACCTTGCTCCTGCCGA
GAAAGTATCCATCATGGCTGATGCAATGCGGCGGCTGCATACGCTTGATCCGGCTACCTGCCCATTCGAC
CACCAAGCGAAACATCGCATCGAGCGAGCACGTACTCGGATGGAAGCCGGTCTTGTCGATCAGGATGATC
TGGACGAAGAGCATCAGGGGCTCGCGCCAGCCGAACTGTTCGCCAGGCTCAAGGCGCGCATGCCCGACGG
CGAGGATCTCGTCGTGACCCATGGCGATGCCTGCTTGCCGAATATCATGGTGGAAAATGGCCGCTTTTCT
GGATTCATCGACTGTGGCCGGCTGGGTGTGGCGGACCGCTATCAGGACATAGCGTTGGCTACCCGTGATA
TTGCTGAAGAGCTTGGCGGCGAATGGGCTGACCGCTTCCTCGTGCTTTACGGTATCGCCGCTCCCGATTC
GCAGCGCATCGCCTTCTATCGCCTTCTTGACGAGTTCTTCTGAGCGGGACTCTGGGGTTCGAAATGACCG
ACCAAGCGACGCCCAACCTGCCATCACGAGATTTCGATTCCACCGCCGCCTTCTATGAAAGGTTGGGCTT
CGGAATCGTTTTCCGGGACGCCGGCTGGATGATCCTCCAGCGCGGGGATCTCATGCTGGAGTTCTTCGCC
CACCCCAACTTGTTTATTGCAGCTTATAATGGTTACAAATAAAGCAATAGCATCACAAATTTCACAAATA
AAGCATTTTTTTCACTGCATTCTAGTTGTGGTTTGTCCAAACTCATCAATGTATCTTATCATGTCTGTAT
ACCGTCGACCTCTAGCTAGAGCTTGGCGTAATCATGGTCATAGCTGTTTCCTGTGTGAAATTGTTATCCG
CTCACAATTCCACACAACATACGAGCCGGAAGCATAAAGTGTAAAGCCTGGGGTGCCTAATGAGTGAGCT
AACTCACATTAATTGCGTTGCGCTCACTGCCCGCTTTCCAGTCGGGAAACCTGTCGTGCCAGCTGCATTA
ATGAATCGGCCAACGCGCGGGGAGAGGCGGTTTGCGTATTGGGCGCTCTTCCGCTTCCTCGCTCACTGAC
TCGCTGCGCTCGGTCGTTCGGCTGCGGCGAGCGGTATCAGCTCACTCAAAGGCGGTAATACGGTTATCCA
CAGAATCAGGGGATAACGCAGGAAAGAACATGTGAGCAAAAGGCCAGCAAAAGGCCAGGAACCGTAAAAA
GGCCGCGTTGCTGGCGTTTTTCCATAGGCTCCGCCCCCCTGACGAGCATCACAAAAATCGACGCTCAAGT
CAGAGGTGGCGAAACCCGACAGGACTATAAAGATACCAGGCGTTTCCCCCTGGAAGCTCCCTCGTGCGCT
CTCCTGTTCCGACCCTGCCGCTTACCGGATACCTGTCCGCCTTTCTCCCTTCGGGAAGCGTGGCGCTTTC
TCATAGCTCACGCTGTAGGTATCTCAGTTCGGTGTAGGTCGTTCGCTCCAAGCTGGGCTGTGTGCACGAA
CCCCCCGTTCAGCCCGACCGCTGCGCCTTATCCGGTAACTATCGTCTTGAGTCCAACCCGGTAAGACACG
ACTTATCGCCACTGGCAGCAGCCACTGGTAACAGGATTAGCAGAGCGAGGTATGTAGGCGGTGCTACAGA
GTTCTTGAAGTGGTGGCCTAACTACGGCTACACTAGAAGAACAGTATTTGGTATCTGCGCTCTGCTGAAG
CCAGTTACCTTCGGAAAAAGAGTTGGTAGCTCTTGATCCGGCAAACAAACCACCGCTGGTAGCGGTGGTT
TTTTTGTTTGCAAGCAGCAGATTACGCGCAGAAAAAAAGGATCTCAAGAAGATCCTTTGATCTTTTCTAC
GGGGTCTGACGCTCAGTGGAACGAAAACTCACGTTAAGGGATTTTGGTCATGAGATTATCAAAAAGGATC
TTCACCTAGATCCTTTTAAATTAAAAATGAAGTTTTAAATCAATCTAAAGTATATATGAGTAAACTTGGT
CTGACAGTTACCAATGCTTAATCAGTGAGGCACCTATCTCAGCGATCTGTCTATTTCGTTCATCCATAGT
TGCCTGACTCCCCGTCGTGTAGATAACTACGATACGGGAGGGCTTACCATCTGGCCCCAGTGCTGCAATG
ATACCGCGAGACCCACGCTCACCGGCTCCAGATTTATCAGCAATAAACCAGCCAGCCGGAAGGGCCGAGC
GCAGAAGTGGTCCTGCAACTTTATCCGCCTCCATCCAGTCTATTAATTGTTGCCGGGAAGCTAGAGTAAG
TAGTTCGCCAGTTAATAGTTTGCGCAACGTTGTTGCCATTGCTACAGGCATCGTGGTGTCACGCTCGTCG
TTTGGTATGGCTTCATTCAGCTCCGGTTCCCAACGATCAAGGCGAGTTACATGATCCCCCATGTTGTGCA
AAAAAGCGGTTAGCTCCTTCGGTCCTCCGATCGTTGTCAGAAGTAAGTTGGCCGCAGTGTTATCACTCAT
GGTTATGGCAGCACTGCATAATTCTCTTACTGTCATGCCATCCGTAAGATGCTTTTCTGTGACTGGTGAG
TACTCAACCAAGTCATTCTGAGAATAGTGTATGCGGCGACCGAGTTGCTCTTGCCCGGCGTCAATACGGG
ATAATACCGCGCCACATAGCAGAACTTTAAAAGTGCTCATCATTGGAAAACGTTCTTCGGGGCGAAAACT
CTCAAGGATCTTACCGCTGTTGAGATCCAGTTCGATGTAACCCACTCGTGCACCCAACTGATCTTCAGCA
TCTTTTACTTTCACCAGCGTTTCTGGGTGAGCAAAAACAGGAAGGCAAAATGCCGCAAAAAAGGGAATAA
GGGCGACACGGAAATGTTGAATACTCATACTCTTCCTTTTTCAATATTATTGAAGCATTTATCAGGGTTA
TTGTCTCATGAGCGGATACATATTTGAATGTATTTAGAAAAATAAACAAATAGGGGTTCCGCGCACATTT
CCCCGAAAAGTGCCACCTGACGTC
